Addgene plasmid #120984: C72m
Purpose: MoClo golden gate assembly CD part for LacI-MVY (Adam Meyer's improved LacI repressor from https://doi.org/10.1101/285866, selected for dynamic range and low cross-sensitivity).
Depositing lab: Richard Murray. Depositing organization: California Institute of Technology.
Backbone
  Vector backbone: DVA
  Backbone size w/o insert (bp): 2100
  Vector type: Synthetic Biology
Growth in bacteria
  Bacterial resistance: Ampicillin, 100 μg/mL
  Growth temperature: 37°C
  Growth strain: JM109
  Copy number: High Copy
Gene/Insert
  Gene/Insert name: LacI Adam Meyer
  Species: Synthetic
  Insert size (bp): 1087
  Cloning method: Gibson Cloning
  Sequencing primers: 5′ AAATAGGCGTATCACGAGGCA; 3′ TTACCGCCTTTGAGTGAGCTG
Terms and licenses: Academic/Nonprofit Terms; Industry Terms: Not Available to Industry
Depositor comments: Please see Supplemental Documents for annotated Genbank file.
How to cite: C72m was a gift from Richard Murray (Addgene plasmid # 120984 ; http://n2t.net/addgene:120984 ; RRID:Addgene_120984)
