[The description below was written by a language model from this plasmid's Addgene catalogue record and pLannotate feature annotations shown in this document.]
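Description:
C72m is a synthetic-biology parts plasmid that stores a coding sequence for use in MoClo Golden Gate assembly. It is built on the roughly 2.1 kb DVA backbone, and the full sequenced record is 3,187 nt. Propagation in E. coli relies on a high-copy ColE1/pUC-type origin of replication, and selection is by ampicillin through a β-lactamase (AmpR) gene driven by its native bla promoter. A putative bacterial transcription terminator sits just upstream of the part insertion region, where it would help insulate the insert from read-through transcription coming from the backbone.

The payload is a synthetic insert of about 1.09 kb encoding LacI-MVY, an engineered variant of the lac repressor that was selected for improved dynamic range and low cross-sensitivity to other inducers. Automated annotation recognises it as a lacI coding sequence, labelled a fragment, which may reflect its differences from the reference gene. Like the wild-type repressor, it is expected to bind lac operator sequences to block transcription, with repression relieved by IPTG or lactose. The coding sequence is flanked by BioBrick prefix and suffix sequences. As a "CD" position part it carries the coding region only: no promoter, ribosome binding site or terminator for the insert is annotated, so the plasmid is not an expression construct in itself. The Golden Gate Type IIS sites and overhangs implied by the MoClo format are not listed in the feature table.

The plasmid is typically used as a modular source of the repressor gene, to be combined with promoter, RBS and terminator parts into transcription units for inducible genetic circuits in bacteria.
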