Features (pLannotate 1.2.2; 7 found; start..end, strand, type, name):
     42..85      -  terminator     bacterial terminator: putative bacterial transcription terminator
     88..109     +  misc_feature   BioBrick prefix: BioBrick prefix for parts that do not start with "ATG"
    126..1207    +  CDS            lacI (fragment): lac repressor; lacI; The lac repressor binds to the lac operator to inhibit transcription in E. coli. This inhibition can be relieved by adding lactose or isopropyl-β-D-thiogalactopyranoside (IPTG).
   1218..1238    +  misc_feature   BioBrick suffix: universal suffix for all parts
   1415..2003    -  rep_origin     ori: high-copy-number ColE1/pMB1/pBR322/pUC origin of replication
   2174..3034    -  CDS            AmpR: β-lactamase; bla; confers resistance to ampicillin, carbenicillin, and related antibiotics
   3035..3139    -  promoter       AmpR promoter: bla
>Addgene plasmid #120984 | C72m | addgene full sequence | sequence record 236046 | Addgene NGS Result
CATGACATTAACCTATAAAAATAGGCGTATCACGAGGCAGAATTTCAGATAAAAAAAATCCTTAGCTTTC
GCTAAGGATGATTTCTGGAATTCGCGGCCGCTTCTAGAGACTAGTGGGTCTCAAATGAAACCAGTAACGT
TATACGATGTCGCAGAGTATGCCGGTGTCTCTTATATGACCGTTTCCCGCGTGGTGAACCAGGCCAGCCA
CGTTTCTGCGAAAACGCGGGAAAAAGTGGAAGCGGCGATGGTGGAGCTGAATTACATTCCCAACCGCGTG
GCACAACAACTGGCGGGCAAACAGTCGTTGCTGATTGGCGTTGCCACCTCCAGTCTGGCCCTGCACGCGC
CGTCGCAAATTGTCGCGGCGATTAAATCTCGCGCCGATCAACTGGGTGCCAGCGTGGTGGTGTCGATGGT
AGAACGAAGCGGCGTCGAAGCCTGTAAAGCGGCGGTGCACAATCTTCTCGCGCAACGCGTCAGTGGGCTG
ATCATTAACTATCCGCTGGATGACCAGGATGCCATTGCTGTGGAAGCTGCCTGCACTAATGTTCCGGCGT
TATTTCTTGATGTCTCTGACCAGACACCCATCAACAGTATTATTTACTCCCATGAGGACGGTACGCGACT
GGGCGTGGAGCATCTGGTCGCATTGGGTCACCAGCAAATCGCGCTGTTAGCGGGCCCATTAAGTTCTGTC
TCGGCGCGTCTGCGTCTGGCTGGCTGGCATAAATATCTCACTCGCAATCAAATTCAGCCGATAGCGGAAC
GGGAAGGCGACTGGAGTGCCATGTCCGGTTTTCAACAAACCATGCAAATGCTGAATGAGGGCATCGTTCC
CACTGCGATGCTGGTTGCCAACGATCAGATGGCGCTGGGCGCAATGCGCGCCATTACCGAGTCCGGGCTG
CGCGTTGGTGCGGATATCTCGGTAGTGGGATACGACGATACCGAAGATAGCTCATGTTATATCCCGCCGT
TAACCACCATCAAACAGGATTTTCGCCTGCTGGGGCAAACCAGCGTGGACCGCTTGCTGCAACTCTCTCA
GGGCCAGGCGGTGAAGGGCAATCAGCTGTTGCCAGTCTCACTGGTGAAAAGAAAAACCACCCTGGCGCCC
AATACGCAAACCGCCTCTCCCCGCGCGTTGGCCGATTCATTAATGCAGCTGGCACGACAGGTTTCCCGAC
TGGAAAGCGGGCAGTGAGGTAGAGACCTACTAGTAGCGGCCGCTGCAGGCTTCCTCGCTCACTGACTCGC
TGCGCTCGGTCGTTCGGCTGCGGCGAGCGGTATCAGCTCACTCAAAGGCGGTAATACGGTTATCCACAGA
ATCAGGGGATAACGCAGGAAAGAACATGTGAGCAAAAGGCCAGCAAAAGGCCAGGAACCGTAAAAAGGCC
GCGTTGCTGGCGTTTTTCCACAGGCTCCGCCCCCCTGACGAGCATCACAAAAATCGACGCTCAAGTCAGA
GGTGGCGAAACCCGACAGGACTATAAAGATACCAGGCGTTTCCCCCTGGAAGCTCCCTCGTGCGCTCTCC
TGTTCCGACCCTGCCGCTTACCGGATACCTGTCCGCCTTTCTCCCTTCGGGAAGCGTGGCGCTTTCTCAT
AGCTCACGCTGTAGGTATCTCAGTTCGGTGTAGGTCGTTCGCTCCAAGCTGGGCTGTGTGCACGAACCCC
CCGTTCAGCCCGACCGCTGCGCCTTATCCGGTAACTATCGTCTTGAGTCCAACCCGGTAAGACACGACTT
ATCGCCACTGGCAGCAGCCACTGGTAACAGGATTAGCAGAGCGAGGTATGTAGGCGGTGCTACAGAGTTC
TTGAAGTGGTGGCCTAACTACGGCTACACTAGAAGAACAGTATTTGGTATCTGCGCTCTGCTGAAGCCAG
TTACCTTCGGAAAAAGAGTTGGTAGCTCTTGATCCGGCAAACAAACCACCGCTGGTAGCGGTGGTTTTTT
TGTTTGCAAGCAGCAGATTACGCGCAGAAAAAAAGGATCTCAAGAAGATCCTTTGATCTTTTCTACGGGG
TCTGACGCTCAGTGGAACGAAAACTCACGTTAAGGGATTTTGGTCATGAGATTATCAAAAAGGATCTTCA
CCTAGATCCTTTTAAATTAAAAATGAAGTTTTAAATCAATCTAAAGTATATATGAGTAAACTTGGTCTGA
CAGTTACCAATGCTTAATCAGTGAGGCACCTATCTCAGCGATCTGTCTATTTCGTTCATCCATAGTTGCC
TGACTCCCCGTCGTGTAGATAACTACGATACGGGAGGGCTTACCATCTGGCCCCAGTGCTGCAATGATAC
CGCGCGACCCACGCTCACCGGCTCCAGATTTATCAGCAATAAACCAGCCAGCCGGAAGGGCCGAGCGCAG
AAGTGGTCCTGCAACTTTATCCGCCTCCATCCAGTCTATTAATTGTTGCCGGGAAGCTAGAGTAAGTAGT
TCGCCAGTTAATAGTTTGCGCAACGTTGTTGCCATTGCTACAGGCATCGTGGTGTCACGCTCGTCGTTTG
GTATGGCTTCATTCAGCTCCGGTTCCCAACGATCAAGGCGAGTTACATGATCCCCCATGTTGTGCAAAAA
AGCGGTTAGCTCCTTCGGTCCTCCGATCGTTGTCAGAAGTAAGTTGGCCGCAGTGTTATCACTCATGGTT
ATGGCAGCACTGCATAATTCTCTTACTGTCATGCCATCCGTAAGATGCTTTTCTGTGACTGGTGAGTACT
CAACCAAGTCATTCTGAGAATAGTGTATGCGGCGACCGAGTTGCTCTTGCCCGGCGTCAATACGGGATAA
TACCGCGCCACATAGCAGAACTTTAAAAGTGCTCATCATTGGAAAACGTTCTTCGGGGCGAAAACTCTCA
AGGATCTTACCGCTGTTGAGATCCAGTTCGATGTAACCCACTCGTGCACCCAACTGATCTTCAGCATCTT
TTACTTTCACCAGCGTTTCTGGGTGAGCAAAAACAGGAAGGCAAAATGCCGCAAAAAAGGGAATAAGGGC
GACACGGAAATGTTGAATACTCATACTCTTCCTTTTTCAATATTATTGAAGCATTTATCAGGGTTATTGT
CTCATGAGCGGATACATATTTGAATGTATTTAGAAAAATAAACAAATAGGGGTTCCGCGCACATTTCCCC
GAAAAGTGCCACCTGACGTCTAAGAAACCATTATTAT
