>Addgene plasmid #120984 | C72m | depositor partial sequence | sequence record 230022 | insert sequence
AATGAAACCAGTAACGTTATACGATGTCGCAGAGTATGCCGGTGTCTCTTATATGACCGTTTCCCGCGTG
GTGAACCAGGCCAGCCACGTTTCTGCGAAAACGCGGGAAAAAGTGGAAGCGGCGATGGTGGAGCTGAATT
ACATTCCCAACCGCGTGGCACAACAACTGGCGGGCAAACAGTCGTTGCTGATTGGCGTTGCCACCTCCAG
TCTGGCCCTGCACGCGCCGTCGCAAATTGTCGCGGCGATTAAATCTCGCGCCGATCAACTGGGTGCCAGC
GTGGTGGTGTCGATGGTAGAACGAAGCGGCGTCGAAGCCTGTAAAGCGGCGGTGCACAATCTTCTCGCGC
AACGCGTCAGTGGGCTGATCATTAACTATCCGCTGGATGACCAGGATGCCATTGCTGTGGAAGCTGCCTG
CACTAATGTTCCGGCGTTATTTCTTGATGTCTCTGACCAGACACCCATCAACAGTATTATTTACTCCCAT
GAGGACGGTACGCGACTGGGCGTGGAGCATCTGGTCGCATTGGGTCACCAGCAAATCGCGCTGTTAGCGG
GCCCATTAAGTTCTGTCTCGGCGCGTCTGCGTCTGGCTGGCTGGCATAAATATCTCACTCGCAATCAAAT
TCAGCCGATAGCGGAACGGGAAGGCGACTGGAGTGCCATGTCCGGTTTTCAACAAACCATGCAAATGCTG
AATGAGGGCATCGTTCCCACTGCGATGCTGGTTGCCAACGATCAGATGGCGCTGGGCGCAATGCGCGCCA
TTACCGAGTCCGGGCTGCGCGTTGGTGCGGATATCTCGGTAGTGGGATACGACGATACCGAAGATAGCTC
ATGTTATATCCCGCCGTTAACCACCATCAAACAGGATTTTCGCCTGCTGGGGCAAACCAGCGTGGACCGC
TTGCTGCAACTCTCTCAGGGCCAGGCGGTGAAGGGCAATCAGCTGTTGCCAGTCTCACTGGTGAAAAGAA
AAACCACCCTGGCGCCCAATACGCAAACCGCCTCTCCCCGCGCGTTGGCCGATTCATTAATGCAGCTGGC
ACGACAGGTTTCCCGACTGGAAAGCGGGCAGTGAGGT
